Addgene plasmid #142545: TFORF0149
Purpose: Lentiviral vector for overexpressing transcription factor ORFs with unique 24-bp barcodes. Barcodes facilitate identification of transcription factors in pooled screens.
Depositing lab: Feng Zhang. Depositing organization: Broad Institute. Publication: A transcription factor atlas of directed differentiation. Joung J, Ma S, Tay T, Geiger-Schuller KR, Kirchgatterer PC, Verdine VK, Guo B, Arias-Garcia MA, Allen WE, Singh A, Kuksenko O, Abudayyeh OO, Gootenberg JS, Fu Z, Macrae RK, Buenrostro JD, Regev A, Zhang F. Cell. 2023 Jan 5;186(1):209-229.e26. doi: 10.1016/j.cell.2022.11.026. PubMed 36608654.
Backbone
  Vector backbone: pLX_TRC317
  Backbone manufacturer: Broad Institute Genetic Perturbation Platform
  Backbone size w/o insert (bp): 8264
  Vector type: Mammalian Expression, Lentiviral
  Selectable markers: Puromycin
Growth in bacteria
  Bacterial resistance: Ampicillin, 100 μg/mL
  Growth temperature: 37°C
  Growth strain: NEB Stable
  Copy number: High Copy
Gene/Insert
  Gene/Insert name: THAP4
  Species: H. sapiens (human)
  Insert size (bp): 1835
  Entrez Gene: THAP4 (a.k.a. CGI-36, Nb(III), PP238)
  Promoter: EF1a
  Cloning method: Unknown
  Sequencing primers: 5′ GGGTGGAGACTGAAGTTAGGCCAG; 3′ CACATAGCGTAAAAGGAGCAACATAG
Terms and licenses: Academic/Nonprofit Terms; Industry Terms: Not Available to Industry
Depositor comments: NM_015963,ENST00000407315 . The transcription factor ORF portion of this plasmid was synthesized by Genewiz. Please test multiple small colonies in case of plasmid recombination. To make this collection available in a timely manner, a portion of this collection was not fully sequenced by Addgene. If an Addgene verified full plasmid sequence is not available, please contact us prior to placing an order to request the full sequence.
How to cite: TFORF0149 was a gift from Feng Zhang (Addgene plasmid # 142545 ; http://n2t.net/addgene:142545 ; RRID:Addgene_142545)
