[The description below was written by a language model from this plasmid's Addgene catalogue record and pLannotate feature annotations shown in this document.]
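Description:
TFORF0149 is a third-generation-style, self-inactivating lentiviral expression plasmid built on the pLX_TRC317 backbone and carrying the human THAP4 open reading frame. It belongs to a barcoded transcription factor ORF collection designed for overexpression screens. It is maintained in E. coli through a high-copy ColE1/pUC-type origin with ampicillin resistance (AmpR), and it also carries an f1 origin and remnants of a lac/T7/T3 cloning region. The depositor notes a risk of plasmid recombination, a common issue with LTR-containing vectors.

The viral portion begins with an RSV promoter fused to a truncated HIV-1 5' LTR, which drives Tat-independent production of the genomic RNA in packaging cells. This is followed by the Ψ packaging signal with a gag fragment, the Rev response element for nuclear export of the unspliced transcript, and a cPPT/CTS. The unit ends in a ΔU3 3' LTR, which inactivates the LTR promoter after integration, and an SV40 polyadenylation signal lies downstream. Within the provirus, an SV40 early promoter/origin drives puromycin N-acetyltransferase for selection of transduced mammalian cells. A separate EF-1α promoter drives constitutive THAP4 expression, and a downstream WPRE enhances transcript stability and expression.

According to the record, each ORF in the collection is paired with a unique 24-bp barcode so that transcription factors can be identified in pooled screens. The barcode is not annotated in the feature table. No epitope tag or fluorescent reporter is annotated either. The short U6 promoter fragment between the ORF and the WPRE is probably a residual or primer-binding sequence, not a functional Pol III unit.
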