Features (pLannotate 1.2.2; 31 found; start..end, strand, type, name):
      5..231     +  promoter       RSV promoter: Rous sarcoma virus enhancer/promoter
    232..412     +  LTR            5' LTR (truncated): truncated 5' long terminal repeat (LTR) from HIV-1
    459..584     +  misc_feature   HIV-1 Ψ: packaging signal of human immunodeficiency virus type 1
    568..931     +  CDS            HIV-1 gag (fragment): gag protein from human immunodeficiency virus 1; gag
   1077..1310    +  misc_feature   RRE: The Rev response element (RRE) of HIV-1 allows for Rev-dependent mRNA export from the nucleus to the cytoplasm.
   1687..1713    +  CDS            Rev (fragment): human immunodeficiency virus 1 (HIV-1) Rev protein; rev; enhances nuclear export of unspliced and incompletely spliced viral mRNAs
   1720..1743    +  promoter       SV40 promoter (fragment): SV40 early promoter
   1744..1815    +  promoter       SV40 promoter (fragment): SV40 enhancer and early promoter
   1839..1974    +  rep_origin     SV40 ori: SV40 origin of replication
   2020..2616    +  CDS            PuroR (fragment): puromycin N-acetyltransferase; pac from Streptomyces; confers resistance to puromycin
   2665..2782    +  misc_feature   cPPT/CTS: central polypurine tract and central termination sequence of HIV-1
   2847..2913    +  CDS            small t antigen (fragment): SV40 (simian virus 40) small t antigen
   2920..4098    +  promoter       EF-1α promoter: strong constitutive promoter for human elongation factor EF-1α
   4115..5845    +  CDS            THAP4: THAP4_HUMAN - Experimental evidence at protein level: Swiss-Prot protein existence level 1. In vitro catalyzes the heme-based conversion of peroxynitrite into nitrate/NO3-. May be involved in the detoxification of peroxynitrite which is responsible for the nitration of L-free tyrosine (PubMed:30524950). Also selectively binds nitric oxide/NO in vitro (PubMed:30524950). From Homo sapiens (Human).
   5861..5914    +  promoter       U6 promoter (fragment): RNA polymerase III promoter for human U6 snRNA
   5956..6544    +  misc_feature   WPRE: woodchuck hepatitis virus posttranscriptional regulatory element
   6595..6614    +  misc_feature   cPPT/CTS (fragment): central polypurine tract and central termination sequence of HIV-1
   6616..6849    +  LTR            3' LTR (ΔU3): self-inactivating 3' long terminal repeat (LTR) from HIV-1
   6927..7048    +  polyA_signal   SV40 poly(A) signal: SV40 polyadenylation signal
   7088..7223    +  rep_origin     SV40 ori: SV40 origin of replication
   7244..7262    -  promoter       T7 promoter: promoter for bacteriophage T7 RNA polymerase
   7270..7425    +  CDS            lacZα (fragment): LacZα fragment of β-galactosidase; lacZ fragment
   7430..7858    +  rep_origin     f1 ori (sequence partly withheld): f1 bacteriophage origin of replication; arrow indicates direction of (+) strand synthesis
   7911..8015    +  promoter       AmpR promoter: bla
   8016..8876    +  CDS            AmpR: β-lactamase; bla; confers resistance to ampicillin, carbenicillin, and related antibiotics
   9047..9635    +  rep_origin     ori: high-copy-number ColE1/pMB1/pBR322/pUC origin of replication
   9818..9910    +  CDS            lacI (fragment): lac repressor; lacI; The lac repressor binds to the lac operator to inhibit transcription in E. coli. This inhibition can be relieved by adding lactose or isopropyl-β-D-thiogalactopyranoside (IPTG).
   9923..9944    +  protein_bind   CAP binding site: CAP binding activates transcription in the presence of cAMP. E. coli catabolite activator protein
   9959..9989    +  promoter       lac promoter: promoter for the E. coli lac operon
   9997..10013   +  protein_bind   lac operator: The lac repressor binds to the lac operator to inhibit transcription in E. coli. This inhibition can be relieved by adding lactose or isopropyl-β-D-thiogalactopyranoside (IPTG). lac repressor encoded by lacI
  10058..10076   +  promoter       T3 promoter: promoter for bacteriophage T3 RNA polymerase
>Addgene plasmid #142545 | TFORF0149 | addgene full sequence | sequence record 395946 | Addgene NGS Result
TTAATGTAGTCTTATGCAATACTCTTGTAGTCTTGCAACATGGTAACGATGAGTTAGCAACATGCCTTAC
AAGGAGAGAAAAAGCACCGTGCATGCCGATTGGTGGAAGTAAGGTGGTACGATCGTGCCTTATTAGGAAG
GCAACAGACGGGTCTGACATGGATTGGACGAACCACTGAATTGCCGCATTGCAGAGATATTGTATTTAAG
TGCCTAGCTCGATACATAAACGGGTCTCTCTGGTTAGACCAGATCTGAGCCTGGGAGCTCTCTGGCTAAC
TAGGGAACCCACTGCTTAAGCCTCAATAAAGCTTGCCTTGAGTGCTTCAAGTAGTGTGTGCCCGTCTGTT
GTGTGACTCTGGTAACTAGAGATCCCTCAGACCCTTTTAGTCAGTGTGGAAAATCTCTAGCAGTGGCGCC
CGAACAGGGACTTGAAAGCGAAAGGGAAACCAGAGGAGCTCTCTCGACGCAGGACTCGGCTTGCTGAAGC
GCGCACGGCAAGAGGCGAGGGGCGGCGACTGGTGAGTACGCCAAAAATTTTGACTAGCGGAGGCTAGAAG
GAGAGAGATGGGTGCGAGAGCGTCAGTATTAAGCGGGGGAGAATTAGATCGCGATGGGAAAAAATTCGGT
TAAGGCCAGGGGGAAAGAAAAAATATAAATTAAAACATATAGTATGGGCAAGCAGGGAGCTAGAACGATT
CGCAGTTAATCCTGGCCTGTTAGAAACATCAGAAGGCTGTAGACAAATACTGGGACAGCTACAACCATCC
CTTCAGACAGGATCAGAAGAACTTAGATCATTATATAATACAGTAGCAACCCTCTATTGTGTGCATCAAA
GGATAGAGATAAAAGACACCAAGGAAGCTTTAGACAAGATAGAGGAAGAGCAAAACAAAAGTAAGACCAC
CGCACAGCAAGCGGCCGCTGATCTTCAGACCTGGAGGAGGAGATATGAGGGACAATTGGAGAAGTGAATT
ATATAAATATAAAGTAGTAAAAATTGAACCATTAGGAGTAGCACCCACCAAGGCAAAGAGAAGAGTGGTG
CAGAGAGAAAAAAGAGCAGTGGGAATAGGAGCTTTGTTCCTTGGGTTCTTGGGAGCAGCAGGAAGCACTA
TGGGCGCAGCGTCAATGACGCTGACGGTACAGGCCAGACAATTATTGTCTGGTATAGTGCAGCAGCAGAA
CAATTTGCTGAGGGCTATTGAGGCGCAACAGCATCTGTTGCAACTCACAGTCTGGGGCATCAAGCAGCTC
CAGGCAAGAATCCTGGCTGTGGAAAGATACCTAAAGGATCAACAGCTCCTGGGGATTTGGGGTTGCTCTG
GAAAACTCATTTGCACCACTGCTGTGCCTTGGAATGCTAGTTGGAGTAATAAATCTCTGGAACAGATTTG
GAATCACACGACCTGGATGGAGTGGGACAGAGAAATTAACAATTACACAAGCTTAATACACTCCTTAATT
GAAGAATCGCAAAACCAGCAAGAAAAGAATGAACAAGAATTATTGGAATTAGATAAATGGGCAAGTTTGT
GGAATTGGTTTAACATAACAAATTGGCTGTGGTATATAAAATTATTCATAATGATAGTAGGAGGCTTGGT
AGGTTTAAGAATAGTTTTTGCTGTACTTTCTATAGTGAATAGAGTTAGGCAGGGATATTCACCATTATCG
TTTCAGACCCACCTCCCAACCCCGAGGGGACCCATGCATTGCATCTCAATTAGTCAGCAACCAGGTGTGG
AAAGTCCCCAGGCTCCCCAGCAGGCAGAAGTATGCAAAGCATGCGTCTCAATTAGTCAGCAACCATAGTC
CCGCCCCTAACTCCGCCCATCCCGCCCCTAACTCCGCCCAGTTCCGCCCATTCTCCGCCCCATGGCTGAC
TAATTTTTTTTATTTATGCAGAGGCCGAGGCCGCCTCGGCCTCTGAGCTATTCCAGAAGTAGTGAGGAGG
CTTTTTTGGAGGCCTAGGCTTTTGCAAAAAGCTTTCTAGAGGTACCACCGGAGCTTACCATGACCGAGTA
CAAGCCCACGGTGCGCCTCGCCACCCGCGACGACGTCCCCAGGGCCGTACGCACCCTCGCCGCCGCGTTC
GCCGACTACCCCGCCACGCGCCACACCGTCGATCCGGACCGCCACATCGAGCGGGTCACCGAGCTGCAAG
AACTCTTCCTCACGCGCGTCGGGCTCGACATCGGCAAGGTGTGGGTCGCGGACGACGGCGCCGCCGTGGC
GGTCTGGACCACGCCGGAGAGCGTCGAAGCGGGGGCGGTGTTCGCCGAGATCGGCCCGCGCATGGCCGAG
TTGAGCGGTTCCCGGCTGGCCGCGCAGCAACAGATGGAAGGCCTCCTGGCGCCGCACCGGCCCAAGGAGC
CCGCGTGGTTCCTGGCCACCGTCGGCGTCTCGCCCGACCACCAGGGCAAGGGTCTGGGCAGCGCCGTCGT
GCTCCCCGGAGTGGAGGCGGCCGAGCGCGCCGGGGTGCCCGCCTTCCTGGAGACCTCCGCGCCCCGCAAC
CTCCCCTTCTACGAGCGGCTCGGCTTCACCGTCACCGCCGACGTCGAGGTGCCCGAAGGACCGCGCACCT
GGTGCATGACCCGCAAGCCCGGTGCCAGTTAACGAATTCTAGATCTTGAGACAAATGGCAGTATTCATCC
ACAATTTTAAAAGAAAAGGGGGGATTGGGGGGTACAGTGCAGGGGAAAGAATAGTAGACATAATAGCAAC
AGACATACAAACTAAAGAATTACAAAAACAAATTACAAAAATTCAAAATTTTCGGGTTTATTACAGGGAC
AGCAGAGATCCACTTTGGCGCCGGCTCGAGGCCTGCAGGTGCAAAGATGGATAAAGTTTTAAACAGAGAG
GAATCTTTGCAGCTAATGGACCTTCTAGGTCTTGAAAGGAGTGGGAATTGGCTCCGGTGCCCGTCAGTGG
GCAGAGCGCACATCGCCCACAGTCCCCGAGAAGTTGGGGGGAGGGGTCGGCAATTGAACCGGTGCCTAGA
GAAGGTGGCGCGGGGTAAACTGGGAAAGTGATGTCGTGTACTGGCTCCGCCTTTTTCCCGAGGGTGGGGG
AGAACCGTATATAAGTGCAGTAGTCGCCGTGAACGTTCTTTTTCGCAACGGGTTTGCCGCCAGAACACAG
GTAAGTGCCGTGTGTGGTTCCCGCGGGCCTGGCCTCTTTACGGGTTATGGCCCTTGCGTGCCTTGAATTA
CTTCCACCTGGCTGCAGTACGTGATTCTTGATCCCGAGCTTCGGGTTGGAAGTGGGTGGGAGAGTTCGAG
GCCTTGCGCTTAAGGAGCCCCTTCGCCTCGTGCTTGAGTTGAGGCCTGGCCTGGGCGCTGGGGCCGCCGC
GTGCGAATCTGGTGGCACCTTCGCGCCTGTCTCGCTGCTTTCGATAAGTCTCTAGCCATTTAAAATTTTT
GATGACCTGCTGCGACGCTTTTTTTCTGGCAAGATAGTCTTGTAAATGCGGGCCAAGATCTGCACACTGG
TATTTCGGTTTTTGGGGCCGCGGGCGGCGACGGGGCCCGTGCGTCCCAGCGCACATGTTCGGCGAGGCGG
GGCCTGCGAGCGCGGCCACCGAGAATCGGACGGGGGTAGTCTCAAGCTGGCCGGCCTGCTCTGGTGCCTG
GCCTCGCGCCGCCGTGTATCGCCCCGCCCTGGGCGGCAAGGCTGGCCCGGTCGGCACCAGTTGCGTGAGC
GGAAAGATGGCCGCTTCCCGGCCCTGCTGCAGGGAGCTCAAAATGGAGGACGCGGCGCTCGGGAGAGCGG
GCGGGTGAGTCACCCACACAAAGGAAAAGGGCCTTTCCGTCCTCAGCCGTCGCTTCATGTGACTCCACGG
AGTACCGGGCGCCGTCCAGGCACCTCGATTAGTTCTCGAGCTTTTGGAGTACGTCGTCTTTAGGTTGGGG
GGAGGGGTTTTATGCGATGGAGTTTCCCCACACTGAGTGGGTGGAGACTGAAGTTAGGCCAGCTTGGCAC
TTGATGTAATTCTCCTTGGAATTTGCCCTTTTTGAGTTTGGATCTTGGTTCATTCTCAAGCCTCAGACAG
TGGTTCAAAGTTTTTTTCTTCCATTTCAGGTGTCGTGAGGCTAGCACCGCCACCATGGTGATCTGCTGTG
CGGCCGTGAACTGCTCCAACCGGCAGGGAAAGGGCGAGAAGCGCGCCGTCTCCTTCCACAGGTTCCCCCT
AAAGGACTCAAAACGTCTAATCCAATGGTTAAAAGCTGTTCAGAGGGATAACTGGACTCCCACTAAGTAT
TCATTTCTCTGTAGTGAGCATTTCACCAAAGACAGCTTCTCCAAGAGGCTGGAGGACCAGCATCGCCTGC
TGAAGCCCACGGCCGTGCCATCCATCTTCCACCTGACCGAGAAGAAGAGGGGGGCTGGAGGCCATGGCCG
CACCCGGAGAAAAGATGCCAGCAAGGCCACAGGGGGTGTGAGGGGACACTCGAGTGCCGCCACCAGCAGA
GGAGCTGCAGGTTGGTCACCGTCCTCGAGTGGAAACCCGATGGCCAAGCCAGAGTCCCGCAGGTTGAAGC
AAGCTGCTCTGCAAGGTGAAGCCACACCCAGGGCGGCCCAGGAGGCCGCCAGCCAGGAGCAGGCCCAGCA
AGCTCTGGAACGGACTCCAGGAGATGGACTGGCCACCATGGTGGCAGGCAGTCAGGGAAAAGCAGAAGCG
TCTGCCACAGATGCTGGCGATGAGAGCGCCACTTCCTCCATCGAAGGGGGCGTGACAGATAAGAGTGGCA
TTTCTATGGATGACTTTACGCCCCCAGGATCTGGGGCGTGCAAATTTATCGGCTCACTTCATTCGTACAG
TTTCTCCTCTAAGCACACCCGAGAAAGGCCATCTGTCCCCCGAGAGCCCATTGACCGCAAGAGGCTGAAG
AAAGATGTGGAACCAAGCTGCAGTGGGAGCAGCCTGGGACCCGACAAGGGCCTGGCCCAGAGCCCTCCCA
GCTCATCACTTACCGCGACACCGCAGAAGCCTTCCCAGAGCCCCTCTGCCCCTCCTGCCGACGTCACCCC
AAAGCCAGCCACGGAAGCCGTGCAGAGCGAGCACAGCGACGCCAGCCCCATGTCCATCAACGAGGTCATC
CTGTCGGCGTCAGGGGCCTGCAAGCTCATCGACTCACTGCACTCCTACTGCTTCTCCTCCCGGCAGAACA
AGAGCCAGGTGTGCTGCCTGCGGGAGCAGGTGGAGAAGAAGAACGGCGAGCTGAAGAGCCTGCGGCAGAG
GGTCAGCCGCTCCGACAGCCAGGTGCGGAAGCTACAGGAGAAGCTGGATGAGCTGAGGAGAGTGAGCGTC
CCCTATCCAAGTAGCCTGCTGTCGCCCAGCCGCGAGCCCCCCAAGATGAACCCAGTGGTGGAGCCACTGT
CCTGGATGCTGGGCACCTGGCTGTCGGACCCACCTGGAGCCGGGACCTACCCCACACTGCAGCCCTTCCA
GTACCTGGAGGAGGTTCACATCTCCCACGTGGGCCAGCCCATGCTGAACTTCTCGTTCAACTCCTTCCAC
CCGGACACGCGCAAGCCGATGCACAGAGAGTGTGGCTTCATTCGCCTCAAGCCCGACACCAACAAGGTGG
CCTTTGTCAGCGCCCAGAACACAGGCGTGGTGGAAGTGGAGGAGGGCGAGGTGAACGGGCAGGAGCTGTG
CATCGCATCCCACTCCATCGCCAGGATCTCCTTCGCCAAGGAGCCCCACGTAGAGCAGATCACCCGGAAG
TTCAGGCTGAATTCTGAAGGCAAACTTGAGCAGACGGTCTCCATGGCAACCACGACACAGCCAATGACTC
AGCATCTTCACGTCACCTACAAGAAGGTGACCCCGTAGTAATGAACTAGTCCGTAACTTGAAAGTATTTC
GATTTCTTGGCTTTATATATCTTGTGGAAAGGACGATGACCACTATCGTCAAGATCCATCACGCGTTAAG
TCGACAATCAACCTCTGGATTACAAAATTTGTGAAAGATTGACTGGTATTCTTAACTATGTTGCTCCTTT
TACGCTATGTGGATACGCTGCTTTAATGCCTTTGTATCATGCTATTGCTTCCCGTATGGCTTTCATTTTC
TCCTCCTTGTATAAATCCTGGTTGCTGTCTCTTTATGAGGAGTTGTGGCCCGTTGTCAGGCAACGTGGCG
TGGTGTGCACTGTGTTTGCTGACGCAACCCCCACTGGTTGGGGCATTGCCACCACCTGTCAGCTCCTTTC
CGGGACTTTCGCTTTCCCCCTCCCTATTGCCACGGCGGAACTCATCGCCGCCTGCCTTGCCCGCTGCTGG
ACAGGGGCTCGGCTGTTGGGCACTGACAATTCCGTGGTGTTGTCGGGGAAATCATCGTCCTTTCCTTGGC
TGCTCGCCTGTGTTGCCACCTGGATTCTGCGCGGGACGTCCTTCTGCTACGTCCCTTCGGCCCTCAATCC
AGCGGACCTTCCTTCCCGCGGCCTGCTGCCGGCTCTGCGGCCTCTTCCGCGTCTTCGCCTTCGCCCTCAG
ACGAGTCGGATCTCCCTTTGGGCCGCCTCCCCGCGTCGACTTTAAGACCAATGACTTACAAGGCAGCTGT
AGATCTTAGCCACTTTTTAAAAGAAAAGGGGGGACTGGAAGGGCTAATTCACTCCCAACGAAGACAAGAT
CTGCTTTTTGCTTGTACTGGGTCTCTCTGGTTAGACCAGATCTGAGCCTGGGAGCTCTCTGGCTAACTAG
GGAACCCACTGCTTAAGCCTCAATAAAGCTTGCCTTGAGTGCTTCAAGTAGTGTGTGCCCGTCTGTTGTG
TGACTCTGGTAACTAGAGATCCCTCAGACCCTTTTAGTCAGTGTGGAAAATCTCTAGCAGTACGTATAGT
AGTTCATGTCATCTTATTATTCAGTATTTATAACTTGCAAAGAAATGAATATCAGAGAGTGAGAGGAACT
TGTTTATTGCAGCTTATAATGGTTACAAATAAAGCAATAGCATCACAAATTTCACAAATAAAGCATTTTT
TTCACTGCATTCTAGTTGTGGTTTGTCCAAACTCATCAATGTATCTTATCATGTCTGGCTCTAGCTATCC
CGCCCCTAACTCCGCCCATCCCGCCCCTAACTCCGCCCAGTTCCGCCCATTCTCCGCCCCATGGCTGACT
AATTTTTTTTATTTATGCAGAGGCCGAGGCCGCCTCGGCCTCTGAGCTATTCCAGAAGTAGTGAGGAGGC
TTTTTTGGAGGCCTAGGGACGTACCCAATTCGCCCTATAGTGAGTCGTATTACGCGCGCTCACTGGCCGT
CGTTTTACAACGTCGTGACTGGGAAAACCCTGGCGTTACCCAACTTAATCGCCTTGCAGCACATCCCCCT
TTCGCCAGCTGGCGTAATAGCGAAGAGGCCCGCACCGATCGCCCTTCCCAACAGTTGCGCAGCCTGAATG
GCGAATGGG
[124 nt withheld, positions 7430-7553]
C
[91 nt withheld, positions 7555-7645]
A
[49 nt withheld, positions 7647-7695]
CCTTTGACGTTGGAGTCCACGTTCTTT
[37 nt withheld, positions 7723-7759]
ACCCTATCTCGGTCTATTCTTTTGATTTATAAGGGATTTTGCCGATTTCGGCCTATTGGTTAAAAAATGA
GCTGATTTAACAAAAATTTAACGCGAATTTTAACAAAATATTAACGCTTACAATTTAGGTGGCACTTTTC
GGGGAAATGTGCGCGGAACCCCTATTTGTTTATTTTTCTAAATACATTCAAATATGTATCCGCTCATGAG
ACAATAACCCTGATAAATGCTTCAATAATATTGAAAAAGGAAGAGTATGAGTATTCAACATTTCCGTGTC
GCCCTTATTCCCTTTTTTGCGGCATTTTGCCTTCCTGTTTTTGCTCACCCAGAAACGCTGGTGAAAGTAA
AAGATGCTGAAGATCAGTTGGGTGCACGAGTGGGTTACATCGAACTGGATCTCAACAGCGGTAAGATCCT
TGAGAGTTTTCGCCCCGAAGAACGTTTTCCAATGATGAGCACTTTTAAAGTTCTGCTATGTGGCGCGGTA
TTATCCCGTATTGACGCCGGGCAAGAGCAACTCGGTCGCCGCATACACTATTCTCAGAATGACTTGGTTG
AGTACTCACCAGTCACAGAAAAGCATCTTACGGATGGCATGACAGTAAGAGAATTATGCAGTGCTGCCAT
AACCATGAGTGATAACACTGCGGCCAACTTACTTCTGACAACGATCGGAGGACCGAAGGAGCTAACCGCT
TTTTTGCACAACATGGGGGATCATGTAACTCGCCTTGATCGTTGGGAACCGGAGCTGAATGAAGCCATAC
CAAACGACGAGCGTGACACCACGATGCCTGTAGCAATGGCAACAACGTTGCGCAAACTATTAACTGGCGA
ACTACTTACTCTAGCTTCCCGGCAACAATTAATAGACTGGATGGAGGCGGATAAAGTTGCAGGACCACTT
CTGCGCTCGGCCCTTCCGGCTGGCTGGTTTATTGCTGATAAATCTGGAGCCGGTGAGCGTGGGTCTCGCG
GTATCATTGCAGCACTGGGGCCAGATGGTAAGCCCTCCCGTATCGTAGTTATCTACACGACGGGGAGTCA
GGCAACTATGGATGAACGAAATAGACAGATCGCTGAGATAGGTGCCTCACTGATTAAGCATTGGTAACTG
TCAGACCAAGTTTACTCATATATACTTTAGATTGATTTAAAACTTCATTTTTAATTTAAAAGGATCTAGG
TGAAGATCCTTTTTGATAATCTCATGACCAAAATCCCTTAACGTGAGTTTTCGTTCCACTGAGCGTCAGA
CCCCGTAGAAAAGATCAAAGGATCTTCTTGAGATCCTTTTTTTCTGCGCGTAATCTGCTGCTTGCAAACA
AAAAAACCACCGCTACCAGCGGTGGTTTGTTTGCCGGATCAAGAGCTACCAACTCTTTTTCCGAAGGTAA
CTGGCTTCAGCAGAGCGCAGATACCAAATACTGTTCTTCTAGTGTAGCCGTAGTTAGGCCACCACTTCAA
GAACTCTGTAGCACCGCCTACATACCTCGCTCTGCTAATCCTGTTACCAGTGGCTGCTGCCAGTGGCGAT
AAGTCGTGTCTTACCGGGTTGGACTCAAGACGATAGTTACCGGATAAGGCGCAGCGGTCGGGCTGAACGG
GGGGTTCGTGCACACAGCCCAGCTTGGAGCGAACGACCTACACCGAACTGAGATACCTACAGCGTGAGCT
ATGAGAAAGCGCCACGCTTCCCGAAGGGAGAAAGGCGGACAGGTATCCGGTAAGCGGCAGGGTCGGAACA
GGAGAGCGCACGAGGGAGCTTCCAGGGGGAAACGCCTGGTATCTTTATAGTCCTGTCGGGTTTCGCCACC
TCTGACTTGAGCGTCGATTTTTGTGATGCTCGTCAGGGGGGCGGAGCCTATGGAAAAACGCCAGCAACGC
GGCCTTTTTACGGTTCCTGGCCTTTTGCTGGCCTTTTGCTCACATGTTCTTTCCTGCGTTATCCCCTGAT
TCTGTGGATAACCGTATTACCGCCTTTGAGTGAGCTGATACCGCTCGCCGCAGCCGAACGACCGAGCGCA
GCGAGTCAGTGAGCGAGGAAGCGGAAGAGCGCCCAATACGCAAACCGCCTCTCCCCGCGCGTTGGCCGAT
TCATTAATGCAGCTGGCACGACAGGTTTCCCGACTGGAAAGCGGGCAGTGAGCGCAACGCAATTAATGTG
AGTTAGCTCACTCATTAGGCACCCCAGGCTTTACACTTTATGCTTCCGGCTCGTATGTTGTGTGGAATTG
TGAGCGGATAACAATTTCACACAGGAAACAGCTATGACCATGATTACGCCAAGCGCGCAATTAACCCTCA
CTAAAGGGAACAAAAGCTGGAGCTGCAAGC
