>Addgene plasmid #142545 | TFORF0149 | depositor partial sequence | sequence record 279773 | Insert
ACCGCCACCATGGTGATCTGCTGTGCGGCCGTGAACTGCTCCAACCGGCAGGGAAAGGGCGAGAAGCGCG
CCGTCTCCTTCCACAGGTTCCCCCTAAAGGACTCAAAACGTCTAATCCAATGGTTAAAAGCTGTTCAGAG
GGATAACTGGACTCCCACTAAGTATTCATTTCTCTGTAGTGAGCATTTCACCAAAGACAGCTTCTCCAAG
AGGCTGGAGGACCAGCATCGCCTGCTGAAGCCCACGGCCGTGCCATCCATCTTCCACCTGACCGAGAAGA
AGAGGGGGGCTGGAGGCCATGGCCGCACCCGGAGAAAAGATGCCAGCAAGGCCACAGGGGGTGTGAGGGG
ACACTCGAGTGCCGCCACCAGCAGAGGAGCTGCAGGTTGGTCACCGTCCTCGAGTGGAAACCCGATGGCC
AAGCCAGAGTCCCGCAGGTTGAAGCAAGCTGCTCTGCAAGGTGAAGCCACACCCAGGGCGGCCCAGGAGG
CCGCCAGCCAGGAGCAGGCCCAGCAAGCTCTGGAACGGACTCCAGGAGATGGACTGGCCACCATGGTGGC
AGGCAGTCAGGGAAAAGCAGAAGCGTCTGCCACAGATGCTGGCGATGAGAGCGCCACTTCCTCCATCGAA
GGGGGCGTGACAGATAAGAGTGGCATTTCTATGGATGACTTTACGCCCCCAGGATCTGGGGCGTGCAAAT
TTATCGGCTCACTTCATTCGTACAGTTTCTCCTCTAAGCACACCCGAGAAAGGCCATCTGTCCCCCGAGA
GCCCATTGACCGCAAGAGGCTGAAGAAAGATGTGGAACCAAGCTGCAGTGGGAGCAGCCTGGGACCCGAC
AAGGGCCTGGCCCAGAGCCCTCCCAGCTCATCACTTACCGCGACACCGCAGAAGCCTTCCCAGAGCCCCT
CTGCCCCTCCTGCCGACGTCACCCCAAAGCCAGCCACGGAAGCCGTGCAGAGCGAGCACAGCGACGCCAG
CCCCATGTCCATCAACGAGGTCATCCTGTCGGCGTCAGGGGCCTGCAAGCTCATCGACTCACTGCACTCC
TACTGCTTCTCCTCCCGGCAGAACAAGAGCCAGGTGTGCTGCCTGCGGGAGCAGGTGGAGAAGAAGAACG
GCGAGCTGAAGAGCCTGCGGCAGAGGGTCAGCCGCTCCGACAGCCAGGTGCGGAAGCTACAGGAGAAGCT
GGATGAGCTGAGGAGAGTGAGCGTCCCCTATCCAAGTAGCCTGCTGTCGCCCAGCCGCGAGCCCCCCAAG
ATGAACCCAGTGGTGGAGCCACTGTCCTGGATGCTGGGCACCTGGCTGTCGGACCCACCTGGAGCCGGGA
CCTACCCCACACTGCAGCCCTTCCAGTACCTGGAGGAGGTTCACATCTCCCACGTGGGCCAGCCCATGCT
GAACTTCTCGTTCAACTCCTTCCACCCGGACACGCGCAAGCCGATGCACAGAGAGTGTGGCTTCATTCGC
CTCAAGCCCGACACCAACAAGGTGGCCTTTGTCAGCGCCCAGAACACAGGCGTGGTGGAAGTGGAGGAGG
GCGAGGTGAACGGGCAGGAGCTGTGCATCGCATCCCACTCCATCGCCAGGATCTCCTTCGCCAAGGAGCC
CCACGTAGAGCAGATCACCCGGAAGTTCAGGCTGAATTCTGAAGGCAAACTTGAGCAGACGGTCTCCATG
GCAACCACGACACAGCCAATGACTCAGCATCTTCACGTCACCTACAAGAAGGTGACCCCGTAGTAATGAA
CTAGTCCGTAACTTGAAAGTATTTCGATTTCTTGGCTTTATATATCTTGTGGAAAGGACGATGACCACTA
TCGTCAAGATCCATC
