>Addgene plasmid #142545 | TFORF0149 | depositor partial sequence | sequence record 279774 | Barcode
TGACCACTATCGTCAAGATCCATC
